Addgene plasmid #23665: pDONR223-LATS1
Depositing lab: William Hahn & David Root. Depositing organization: Dana-Farber Cancer Institute. Publication: COT drives resistance to RAF inhibition through MAP kinase pathway reactivation. Johannessen CM, Boehm JS, Kim SY, Thomas SR, Wardwell L, Johnson LA, Emery CM, Stransky N, Cogdill AP, Barretina J, Caponigro G, Hieronymus H, Murray RR, Salehi-Ashtiani K, Hill DE, Vidal M, Zhao JJ, Yang X, Alkan O, Kim S, Harris JL, Wilson CJ, Myer VE, Finan PM, Root DE, Roberts TM, Golub T, Flaherty KT, Dummer R, Weber BL, Sellers WR, Schlegel R, Wargo JA, Hahn WC, Garraway LA. Nature. 2010 Dec 16;468(7326):968-72. doi: 10.1038/nature09627 PubMed 21107320.
Backbone
  Vector backbone: pDONR223
  Backbone manufacturer: Invitrogen
  Backbone size w/o insert (bp): 5005
  Vector type: Gateway Donor vector
Growth in bacteria
  Bacterial resistance: Spectinomycin, 50 μg/mL
  Growth temperature: 37°C
  Growth strain: DH5alpha
  Copy number: High Copy
Gene/Insert
  Gene/Insert name: LATS1 (alt name: LATS, large tumor suppressor, homolog 1 (Drosophila))
  Species: H. sapiens (human)
  Insert size (bp): 2073
  Entrez Gene: LATS1 (a.k.a. WARTS, wts)
  Cloning method: Gateway Cloning
  Sequencing primers: 5′ M13pUC-fwd; 3′ M13rev
Terms and licenses: Academic/Nonprofit Terms; Industry Terms: Not Available to Industry
Depositor comments: The ORF has no Stop codon. This design enables easy recombination into a destination vector to add an epitope tag of choice and Stop codon to the ORF. Do NOT use this plasmid directly for transfections. A set of 4 custom lentiviral vectors is available ( pLX301 (http://www.addgene.org/25895/) , pLX302 (http://www.addgene.org/25896/) , pLX303 (http://www.addgene.org/25897/) , pLX304 (http://www.addgene.org/25890/) ) to be used to express these ORFs in mammalian cells. These plasmids are not included in the kit and must be ordered separately.
How to cite: pDONR223-LATS1 was a gift from William Hahn & David Root (Addgene plasmid # 23665 ; http://n2t.net/addgene:23665 ; RRID:Addgene_23665)
