[The description below was written by a language model from this plasmid's Addgene catalogue record and pLannotate feature annotations shown in this document.]
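Description:
pDONR223-LATS1 is a Gateway entry clone built on the Invitrogen pDONR223 donor backbone, carrying an open reading frame for human LATS1 (large tumor suppressor homolog 1, also known as WARTS). It is a bacterial propagation plasmid only. It replicates from a high-copy ColE1/pUC-type origin and is selected with spectinomycin through the aadA (SmR) aminoglycoside adenylyltransferase gene, which lies downstream of a fragment of the class 1 integron Pc promoter. Short annotated remnants of GmR, lacI and lacZα are backbone leftovers rather than functional genes. The rrnB T1 and T2 terminators upstream of the cloning region insulate the insert from read-through transcription.

The LATS1 coding sequence is flanked by two attL recombination sites, which the automated annotation labels as attL3 and attL2. These sites allow an LR Clonase reaction to transfer the ORF directionally into any compatible destination vector. A T7 promoter sits just outside the downstream attL site, and M13 forward and reverse primer sites are used for sequencing the insert. The record lists the insert as 2,073 bp, and the feature table annotates the coding region as a LATS1 fragment of about 2 kb, so it may not represent the full-length protein. The sequenced plasmid is 4,860 nt, which is smaller than the empty backbone size listed, as expected when the donor cassette is replaced during cloning.

The ORF deliberately lacks a stop codon, so the destination vector can supply a C-terminal epitope tag and the stop codon. There is no mammalian promoter, and the depositors state that the plasmid should not be transfected directly. They recommend transfer into the companion pLX lentiviral expression vectors for expression in mammalian cells. The clone belongs to an ORF collection associated with a study of resistance to RAF inhibition.
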