Features (pLannotate 1.2.2; 12 found; start..end, strand, type, name):
      2..97      +  protein_bind   attL3: mutant version of attL; recombination site for the Gateway® LR reaction LR Clonase™
    100..2112    +  CDS            LATS1 (fragment): LATS1_HUMAN - Also known as WARTS From Homo sapiens (Human).
   2171..2270    -  protein_bind   attL2: mutant version of attL; recombination site for the Gateway® LR reaction LR Clonase™
   2288..2306    -  promoter       T7 promoter: promoter for bacteriophage T7 RNA polymerase
   2496..2519    +  promoter       Pc promoter (fragment): intI1 (promoter lies within the coding sequence); class 1 integron promoter
   2695..2751    +  CDS            GmR (fragment): gentamycin acetyltransferase; aacC1; confers resistance to gentamycin
   2758..3549    +  CDS            SmR: aminoglycoside adenylyltransferase (Murphy, 1985); aadA; confers resistance to spectinomycin and streptomycin
   3642..4230    +  rep_origin     ori: high-copy-number ColE1/pMB1/pBR322/pUC origin of replication
   4413..4505    +  CDS            lacI (fragment): lac repressor; lacI; The lac repressor binds to the lac operator to inhibit transcription in E. coli. This inhibition can be relieved by adding lactose or isopropyl-β-D-thiogalactopyranoside (IPTG).
   4560..4587    -  terminator     rrnB T2 terminator: transcription terminator T2 from the E. coli rrnB gene
   4719..4762    +  terminator     rrnB T1 terminator: Escherichia coli rrnB; transcription terminator T1 from the E. coli rrnB gene
   4809..4845    -  CDS            lacZα (fragment): LacZα fragment of β-galactosidase; lacZ fragment
>Addgene plasmid #23665 | pDONR223-LATS1 | addgene full sequence | sequence record 349164 | Addgene NGS Result
CAAATAATGATTTTATTTTGACTGATAGTGACCTGTTCGTTGCAACAAATTGATGAGCAATGCTTTTTTA
TAATGCCAACTTTGTACAAAAAAGTTGGCATGAAGAGGAGTGAAAAGCCAGAAGGATATAGACAAATGAG
GCCTAAGACCTTTCCTGCCAGTAACTATACTGTCAGTAGCCGGCAAATGTTACAAGAAATTCGGGAATCC
CTTAGGAATTTATCTAAACCATCTGATGCTGCTAAGGCTGAGCATAACATGAGTAAAATGTCAACCGAAG
ATCCTCGACAAGTCAGAAATCCACCCAAATTTGGGACGCATCATAAAGCCTTGCAGGAAATTCGAAACTC
TCTGCTTCCATTTGCAAATGAAACAAATTCTTCTCGGAGTACTTCAGAAGTTAATCCACAAATGCTTCAA
GACTTGCAAGCTGCTGGATTTGATGAGGATATGGTTATACAAGCTCTTCAGAAAACTAACAACAGAAGTA
TAGAAGCAGCAATTGAATTCATTAGTAAAATGAGTTACCAAGATCCTCGACGAGAGCAGATGGCTGCAGC
AGCTGCCAGACCTATTAATGCCAGCATGAAACCAGGGAATGTGCAGCAATCAGTTAACCGCAAACAGAGC
TGGAAAGGTTCTAAAGAATCCTTAGTTCCTCAGAGGCATGGCCCGCCACTAGGAGAAAGTGTGGCCTATC
ATTCTGAGAGTCCCAACTCACAGACAGATGTAGGAAGACCTTTGTCTGGATCTGGTATATCAGCATTTGT
TCAAGCTCACCCTAGCAACGGACAGAGAGTGAACCCCCCACCACCACCTCAAGTAAGGAGTGTTACTCCT
CCACCACCTCCAAGAGGCCAGACTCCCCCTCCAAGAGGTACAACTCCACCTCCCCCTTCATGGGAACCAA
ACTCTCAAACAAAGCGCTATTCTGGAAACATGGAATACGTAATCTCCCGAATCTCTCCTGTCCCACCTGG
GGCATGGCAAGAGGGCTATCCTCCACCACCTCTCAACACTTCCCCCATGAATCCTCCTAATCAAGGACAG
AGAGGCATTAGTTCTGTTCCTGTTGGCAGACAACCAATCATCATGCAGAGTTCTAGCAAATTTAACTTTC
CATCAGGGAGACCTGGAATGCAGAATGGTACTGGACAAACTGATTTCATGATACACCAAAATGTTGTCCC
TGCTGGCACTGTGAATCGGCAGCCACCACCTCCATATCCTCTGACAGCAGCTAATGGACAAAGCCCTTCT
GCTTTACAAACAGGGGGATCTGCTGCTCCTTCGTCATATACAAATGGAAGTATTCCTCAGTCTATGATGG
TGCCAAACAGAAATAGTCATAACATGGAACTATATAACATTAGTGTACCTGGACTGCAAACAAATTGGCC
TCAGTCATCTTCTGCTCCAGCCCAGTCATCCCCGAGCAGTGGGCATGAAATCCCTACATGGCAACCTAAC
ATACCAGTGAGGTCAAATTCTTTTAATAACCCATTAGGAAATAGAGCAAGTCACTCTGCTAATTCTCAGC
CTTCCGCTACAACAGTCACTGCAATTACACCAGCTCCTATTCAACAGCCTGTGAAAAGTATGCGTGTATT
AAAACCAGAGCTACAGACTGCTTTAGCACCTACACACCCTTCTTGGATACCACAGCCAATTCAAACTGTT
CAACCCAGTCCTTTTCCTGAGGGAACCGCTTCAAATGTGACTGTGATGCCACCTGTTGCTGAAGCTCCAA
ACTATCAAGGACCACCACCACCCTACCCAAAACATCTGCTGCACCAAAACCCATCTGTTCCTCCATACGA
GTCAATCAGTAAGCCTAGCAAAGAGGATCAGCCAAGCTTGCCCAAGGAAGATGAGAGTGAAAAGAGTTAT
GAAAATGTTGATAGTGGGGATAAAGAAAAGAAACAGATTACAACTTCACCTATTACTGTTAGGAAAAACA
AGAAAGATGAAGAGCGAAGGGAATCTCGTATTCAAAGTTATTCTCCTCAAGCATTTAAATTCTTTATGGA
GCAACATGTAGAAAATGTACTCAAATCTCATCAGCAGCGTCTACATCGTAAAAAACAATTAGAGAATGAA
ATGATGCGGGTAAAACCTTTTAAAATGTCCATTTTTATACTTAATCATCTGTTTGCTTGGTGTTTATTTT
ACCCAACTTTCTTGTACAAAGTTGGCATTATAAGAAAGCATTGCTTATCAATTTGTTGCAACGAACAGGT
CACTATCAGTCAAAATAAAATCATTATTTGCCATCCAGCTGATATCCCCTATAGTGAGTCGTATTACATG
GTCATAGCTGTTTCCTGGCAGCTCTGGCCCGTGTCTCAAAATCTCTGATGTTACATTGCACAAGATAAAA
ATATATCATCATGCCTCCTCTAGACCAGCCAGGACAGAAATGCCTCGACTTCGCTGCTACCCAAGGTTGC
CGGGTGACGCACACCGTGGAAACGGATGAAGGCACGAACCCAGTGGACATAAGCCTGTTCGGTTCGTAAG
CTGTAATGCAAGTAGCGTATGCGCTCACGCAACTGGTCCAGAACCTTGACCGAACGCAGCGGTGGTAACG
GCGCAGTGGCGGTTTTCATGGCTTGTTATGACTGTTTTTTTGGGGTACAGTCTATGCCTCGGGCATCCAA
GCAGCAAGCGCGTTACGCCGTGGGTCGATGTTTGATGTTATGGAGCAGCAACGATGTTACGCAGCAGGGC
AGTCGCCCTAAAACAAAGTTAAACATTATGAGGGAAGCGGTGATCGCCGAAGTATCGACTCAACTATCAG
AGGTAGTTGGCGTCATCGAGCGCCATCTCGAACCGACGTTGCTGGCCGTACATTTGTACGGCTCCGCAGT
GGATGGCGGCCTGAAGCCACACAGTGATATTGATTTGCTGGTTACGGTGACCGTAAGGCTTGATGAAACA
ACGCGGCGAGCTTTGATCAACGACCTTTTGGAAACTTCGGCTTCCCCTGGAGAGAGCGAGATTCTCCGCG
CTGTAGAAGTCACCATTGTTGTGCACGACGACATCATTCCGTGGCGTTATCCAGCTAAGCGCGAACTGCA
ATTTGGAGAATGGCAGCGCAATGACATTCTTGCAGGTATCTTCGAGCCAGCCACGATCGACATTGATCTG
GCTATCTTGCTGACAAAAGCAAGAGAACATAGCGTTGCCTTGGTAGGTCCAGCGGCGGAGGAACTCTTTG
ATCCGGTTCCTGAACAGGATCTATTTGAGGCGCTAAATGAAACCTTAACGCTATGGAACTCGCCGCCCGA
CTGGGCTGGCGATGAGCGAAATGTAGTGCTTACGTTGTCCCGCATTTGGTACAGCGCAGTAACCGGCAAA
ATCGCGCCGAAGGATGTCGCTGCCGACTGGGCAATGGAGCGCCTGCCGGCCCAGTATCAGCCCGTCATAC
TTGAAGCTAGACAGGCTTATCTTGGACAAGAAGAAGATCGCTTGGCCTCGCGCGCAGATCAGTTGGAAGA
ATTTGTCCACTACGTGAAAGGCGAGATCACCAAGGTAGTCGGCAAATAACCCTCGAGCCACCCATGACCA
AAATCCCTTAACGTGAGTTACGCGTCGTTCCACTGAGCGTCAGACCCCGTAGAAAAGATCAAAGGATCTT
CTTGAGATCCTTTTTTTCTGCGCGTAATCTGCTGCTTGCAAACAAAAAAACCACCGCTACCAGCGGTGGT
TTGTTTGCCGGATCAAGAGCTACCAACTCTTTTTCCGAAGGTAACTGGCTTCAGCAGAGCGCAGATACCA
AATACTGTTCTTCTAGTGTAGCCGTAGTTAGGCCACCACTTCAAGAACTCTGTAGCACCGCCTACATACC
TCGCTCTGCTAATCCTGTTACCAGTGGCTGCTGCCAGTGGCGATAAGTCGTGTCTTACCGGGTTGGACTC
AAGACGATAGTTACCGGATAAGGCGCAGCGGTCGGGCTGAACGGGGGGTTCGTGCACACAGCCCAGCTTG
GAGCGAACGACCTACACCGAACTGAGATACCTACAGCGTGAGCTATGAGAAAGCGCCACGCTTCCCGAAG
GGAGAAAGGCGGACAGGTATCCGGTAAGCGGCAGGGTCGGAACAGGAGAGCGCACGAGGGAGCTTCCAGG
GGGAAACGCCTGGTATCTTTATAGTCCTGTCGGGTTTCGCCACCTCTGACTTGAGCGTCGATTTTTGTGA
TGCTCGTCAGGGGGGCGGAGCCTATGGAAAAACGCCAGCAACGCGGCCTTTTTACGGTTCCTGGCCTTTT
GCTGGCCTTTTGCTCACATGTTCTTTCCTGCGTTATCCCCTGATTCTGTGGATAACCGTATTACCGCCTT
TGAGTGAGCTGATACCGCTCGCCGCAGCCGAACGACCGAGCGCAGCGAGTCAGTGAGCGAGGAAGCGGAA
GAGCGCCCAATACGCAAACCGCCTCTCCCCGCGCGTTGGCCGATTCATTAATGCAGCTGGCACGACAGGT
TTCCCGACTGGAAAGCGGGCAGTGAGCGCAACGCAATTAATACGCGTACCGCTAGCCAGGAAGAGTTTGT
AGAAACGCAAAAAGGCCATCCGTCAGGATGGCCTTCTGCTTAGTTTGATGCCTGGCAGTTTATGGCGGGC
GTCCTGCCCGCCACCCTCCGGGCCGTTGCTTCACAACGTTCAAATCCGCTCCCGGCGGATTTGTCCTACT
CAGGAGAGCGTTCACCGACAAACAACAGATAAAACGAAAGGCCCAGTCTTCCGACTGAGCCTTTCGTTTT
ATTTGATGCCTGGCAGTTCCCTACTCTCGCGTTAACGCTAGCATGGATGTTTTCCCAGTCACGACGTTGT
AAAACGACGGCCAGTCTTAAGCTCGGGCCC
