>Addgene plasmid #23665 | pDONR223-LATS1 | depositor partial sequence | sequence record 11206 | Author sequence
ATGAAGAGGAGTGAAAAGCCAGAAGGATATAGACAAATGAGGCCTAAGACCTTTCCTGCCAGTAACTATA
CTGTCAGTAGCCGGCAAATGTTACAAGAAATTCGGGAATCCCTTAGGAATTTATCTAAACCATCTGATGC
TGCTAAGGCTGAGCATAACATGAGTAAAATGTCAACCGAAGATCCTCGACAAGTCAGAAATCCACCCAAA
TTTGGGACGCATCATAAAGCCTTGCAGGAAATTCGAAACTCTCTGCTTCCATTTGCAAATGAAACAAATT
CTTCTCGGAGTACTTCAGAAGTTAATCCACAAATGCTTCAAGACTTGCAAGCTGCTGGATTTGATGAGGA
TATGGTTATACAAGCTCTTCAGAAAACTAACAACAGAAGTATAGAAGCAGCAATTGAATTCATTAGTAAA
ATGAGTTACCAAGATCCTCGACGAGAGCAGATGGCTGCAGCAGCTGCCAGACCTATTAATGCCAGCATGA
AACCAGGGAATGTGCAGCAATCAGTTAACCGCAAACAGAGCTGGAAAGGTTCTAAAGAATCCTTAGTTCC
TCAGAGGCATGGCCCGCCACTAGGAGAAAGTGTGGCCTATCATTCTGAGAGTCCCAACTCACAGACAGAT
GTAGGAAGACCTTTGTCTGGATCTGGTATATCAGCATTTGTTCAAGCTCACCCTAGCAACGGACAGAGAG
TGAACCCCCCACCACCACCTCAAGTAAGGAGTGTTACTCCTCCACCACCTCCAAGAGGCCAGACTCCCCC
TCCAAGAGGTACAACTCCACCTCCCCCTTCATGGGAACCAAACTCTCAAACAAAGCGCTATTCTGGAAAC
ATGGAATACGTAATCTCCCGAATCTCTCCTGTCCCACCTGGGGCATGGCAAGAGGGCTATCCTCCACCAC
CTCTCAACACTTCCCCCATGAATCCTCCTAATCAAGGACAGAGAGGCATTAGTTCTGTTCCTGTTGGCAG
ACAACCAATCATCATGCAGAGTTCTAGCAAATTTAACTTTCCATCAGGGAGACCTGGAATGCAGAATGGT
ACTGGACAAACTGATTTCATGATACACCAAAATGTTGTCCCTGCTGGCACTGTGAATCGGCAGCCACCAC
CTCCATATCCTCTGACAGCAGCTAATGGACAAAGCCCTTCTGCTTTACAAACAGGGGGATCTGCTGCTCC
TTCGTCATATACAAATGGAAGTATTCCTCAGTCTATGATGGTGCCAAACAGAAATAGTCATAACATGGAA
CTATATAACATTAGTGTACCTGGACTGCAAACAAATTGGCCTCAGTCATCTTCTGCTCCAGCCCAGTCAT
CCCCGAGCAGTGGGCATGAAATCCCTACATGGCAACCTAACATACCAGTGAGGTCAAATTCTTTTAATAA
CCCATTAGGAAATAGAGCAAGTCACTCTGCTAATTCTCAGCCTTCCGCTACAACAGTCACTGCAATTACA
CCAGCTCCTATTCAACAGCCTGTGAAAAGTATGCGTGTATTAAAACCAGAGCTACAGACTGCTTTAGCAC
CTACACACCCTTCTTGGATACCACAGCCAATTCAAACTGTTCAACCCAGTCCTTTTCCTGAGGGAACCGC
TTCAAATGTGACTGTGATGCCACCTGTTGCTGAAGCTCCAAACTATCAAGGACCACCACCACCCTACCCA
AAACATCTGCTGCACCAAAACCCATCTGTTCCTCCATACGAGTCAATCAGTAAGCCTAGCAAAGAGGATC
AGCCAAGCTTGCCCAAGGAAGATGAGAGTGAAAAGAGTTATGAAAATGTTGATAGTGGGGATAAAGAAAA
GAAACAGATTACAACTTCACCTATTACTGTTAGGAAAAACAAGAAAGATGAAGAGCGAAGGGAATCTCGT
ATTCAAAGTTATTCTCCTCAAGCATTTAAATTCTTTATGGAGCAACATGTAGAAAATGTACTCAAATCTC
ATCAGCAGCGTCTACATCGTAAAAAACAATTAGAGAATGAAATGATGCGGGTAAAACCTTTTAAAATGTC
CATTTTTATACTTAATCATCTGTTTGCTTGGTGTTTATTTTAA
