>Addgene plasmid #23665 | pDONR223-LATS1 | addgene partial sequence | sequence record 29544 | 23665 with M13pUC-fwd
CTCGGGCCCAATAATGATTTTATTTTGACTGATAGTGACCTGTTCGTTGCAACAAATTGATGAGCAATGC
TTTTTTATAATGCCAACTTTGTACAAAAAAGTTGGCATGAAGAGGAGTGAAAAGCCAGAAGGATATAGAC
AAATGAGGCCTAAGACCTTTCCTGCCAGTAACTATACTGTCAGTAGCCGGCAAATGTTACAAGAAATTCG
GGAATCCCTTAGGAATTTATCTAAACCATCTGATGCTGCTAAGGCTGAGCATAACATGAGTAAAATGTCA
ACCGAAGATCCTCGACAAGTCAGAAATCCACCCAAATTTGGGACGCATCATAAAGCCTTGCAGGAAATTC
GAAACTCTCTGCTTCCATTTGCAAATGAAACAAATTCTTCTCGGAGTACTTCAGAAGTTAATCCACAAAT
GCTTCAAGACTTGCAAGCTGCTGGATTTGATGAGGATATGGTTATACAAGCTCTTCAGAAAACTAACAAC
AGAAGTATAGAAGCAGCAATTGAATTCATTAGTAAAATGAGTTACCAAGATCCTCGACGAGAGCAGATGG
CTGCAGCAGCTGCCAGACCTATTAATGCCAGCATGAAACCAGGGAATGTGCAGCAATCAGTTAACCGCAA
ACAGAGCTGG
